Addgene plasmid #61810: pcDNA 5/FR/TO-Ubl4A
Purpose: express C-terminal Ubl4A, for making the stable cell line
Depositing lab: Yihong Ye. Depositing organization: National Institute of Diabetes & Digestive & Kidney Diseases (NIDDK). Publication: USP13 antagonizes gp78 to maintain functionality of a chaperone in ER-associated degradation. Liu Y, Soetandyo N, Lee JG, Liu L, Xu Y, Clemons WM Jr, Ye Y. Elife. 2014;3:e01369. doi: 10.7554/eLife.01369. Epub 2014 Jan 14. PubMed 24424410.
Backbone
  Vector backbone: pc DNA 5/FR/TO
  Backbone manufacturer: Invitrogen
  Backbone size w/o insert (bp): 5070
  Total vector size (bp): 5661
  Vector type: Mammalian Expression
  Selectable markers: Hygromycin
Growth in bacteria
  Bacterial resistance: Ampicillin, 100 μg/mL
  Growth temperature: 37°C
  Growth strain: Top10
  Copy number: High Copy
Gene/Insert
  Gene/Insert name: UBL4A (alt names: ubiquitin-like 4A,; GDX; G6PD; GET5; MDY2; UBL4; TMA24; DX254E; DXS254E)
  Species: H. sapiens (human)
  Insert size (bp): 591
  GenBank ID: NM_014235.4
  Entrez Gene: UBL4A (a.k.a. DX254E, DXS254E, G6PD, GDX, GET5, MDY2, TMA24, UBL4)
  Promoter: CMV
  Tag / fusion protein: FLAG (C terminal on insert)
  Cloning method: Restriction Enzyme; 5′ cloning site HindIII (not destroyed); 3′ cloning site BamHI (not destroyed)
  Sequencing primers: 5′ TAATACGACTCACTATAGGG; 3′ TAGAAGGCACAGTCGAGG
Terms and licenses: Academic/Nonprofit Terms; Industry Terms: Not Available to Industry
How to cite: pcDNA 5/FR/TO-Ubl4A was a gift from Yihong Ye (Addgene plasmid # 61810 ; http://n2t.net/addgene:61810 ; RRID:Addgene_61810)
