[The description below was written by a language model from this plasmid's Addgene catalogue record.]
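Description:
pcDNA 5/FR/TO-Ubl4A is a mammalian expression plasmid built on Invitrogen's pcDNA5/FRT/TO-type backbone (written "pc DNA 5/FR/TO" in the record), with a total size of about 5.7 kb. It is propagated in E. coli as a high-copy plasmid under ampicillin selection, and it carries hygromycin resistance as the selectable marker for mammalian cells.

The payload is the human UBL4A (ubiquitin-like 4A, also known as GDX or GET5) coding sequence, a 591 bp insert cloned between HindIII and BamHI sites that were both preserved. Expression is driven by the CMV promoter, and the protein carries a C-terminal FLAG epitope tag for detection or immunoprecipitation. The stated purpose, "express C-terminal Ubl4A", most likely refers to this C-terminally tagged protein, although the record does not spell this out.

No feature table is provided, so the detailed architecture cannot be confirmed. Backbones of this commercial family generally pair a tetracycline operator-regulated CMV promoter with an FRT recombination site. Together these allow Flp recombinase-mediated, single-copy integration into a matching host cell line and tetracycline/doxycycline-inducible expression when the Tet repressor is present. Hygromycin resistance is acquired on correct integration. This is consistent with the depositor's stated use of the plasmid for generating a stable cell line expressing FLAG-tagged Ubl4A. The associated work concerns a chaperone complex involved in ER-associated degradation and its regulation by ubiquitination and deubiquitination.
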