>Addgene plasmid #61810 | pcDNA 5/FR/TO-Ubl4A | depositor partial sequence | sequence record 101096 | Ubl4A coding sequence plus FLAG
CGCCATGCAGCTGACGGTGAAGGCGCTGCAGGGCCGCGAGTGCAGCCTGCAGGTGCCAGAGGACGAGCTG
GTGTCCACGCTGAAGCAGCTGGTCTCCGAGAAGCTGAACGTCCCAGTGCGCCAGCAGCGGCTGCTGTTCA
AGGGCAAGGCCCTGGCAGATGGGAAACGACTCTCGGATTATAGCATCGGGCCCAACTCCAAGCTCAACCT
AGTGGTCAAACCCCTGGAGAAGGTGCTACTAGAAGAAGGCGAGGCCCAGAGGCTGGCCGACTCCCCACCC
CCGCAGGTCTGGCAGCTGATCTCCAAAGTCTTGGCCCGCCACTTCAGTGCGGCAGATGCCAGCAGGGTCC
TGGAACAGCTACAGAGGGATTACGAGAGGTCCCTGAGTCGCCTGACGCTGGACGACATCGAACGGTTGGC
CAGCCGCTTCCTGCACCCTGAAGTGACTGAGACAATGGAGAAGGGCTTCTCCAAAACGCGTACGCGGCCG
CTCGAGCAGAAACTCATCTCAGAAGAGGATCTGGCAGCAAATGATATCCTGGATTACAAGGATGACGACG
ATAAGTAGGGATCC
