>Addgene plasmid #61810 | pcDNA 5/FR/TO-Ubl4A | addgene partial sequence | sequence record 103679 | CMV-F 5'-CGCAAATGGGCGGTAGGCGTG-3'
TATCAGTGATAGAGATCTCCCTATCAGTGATAGAGATCGTCGACGAGCTCGTTTAGTGAACCGTCAGATC
GCCTGGAGACGCCATCCACGCTGTTTTGACCTCCATAGAAGACACCGGGACCGATCCAGCCTCCGGACTC
TAGCGTTTAAACTTAAGCTTGCCGCCATGCAGCTGACGGTGAAGGCGCTGCAGGGCCGCGAGTGCAGCCT
GCAGGTGCCAGAGGACGAGCTGGTGTCCACGCTGAAGCAGCTGGTCTCCGAGAAGCTGAACGTCCCAGTG
CGCCAGCAGCGGCTGCTGTTCAAGGGCAAGGCCCTGGCAGATGGGAAACGACTCTCGGATTATAGCATCG
GGCCCAACTCCAAGCTCAACCTAGTGGTCAAACCCCTGGAGAAGGTGCTACTAGAAGAAGGCGAGGCCCA
GAGGCTGGCCGACTCCCCACCCCCGCAGGTCTGGCAGCTGATCTCCAAAGTCTTGGCCCGCCACTTCAGT
GCGGCAGATGCCAGCAGGGTCCTGGAACAGCTACAGAGGGATTACGAGAGGTCCCTGAGTCGCCTGACGC
TGGACGACATCGAACGGTTGGCCAGCCGCTTCCTGCACCCTGAAGTGACTGAGACAATGGAGAAGGGCTT
CTCCAAAACGCGTACGCGGCCGCTCGAGCAGAAACTCATCTCAGAAGAGGATCTGGCAGCAAATGATATC
CTGGATTACAAGGATGACGACGATAAGTAGGGATCCACTAGTCCAGTGTGGTGGAATTCTGCAGATATCC
AGCACAGTGGCGGCCGCTCGAGTCTAGAGGGCCCGTTTAAACCCGCTGATCAGCCTCGACTGTGCCTTCT
AGTTGCCAGCCATCTGTTGTTTGCC
