>Addgene plasmid #61810 | pcDNA 5/FR/TO-Ubl4A | addgene partial sequence | sequence record 103835 | Hygro-R 5'-tatccacgccctcctacatc-3'
CGAGAGCTGCATCAGGTCGGAGACGCTGTCGAACTTTTCGATCAGAAACTTCTCGACAGACGTCGCGGTG
AGTTCAGGCTTTTTGGCCAAGGAAGTTCCTATACTTTCTAGAGAATAGGAACTTCGGAATAGGAACTTCT
AGGTACGTGAACCATCACCCT
[91 nt withheld, positions 162-252]
G
[124 nt withheld, positions 254-377]
GGGGATACCCCCTAGAGCCCCAGCTGGTTCTTTCCGCCTCAGAAGCCATAGAGCCCACCGCATCCCCAGC
ATGCCTGCTATTGTCTTCCCAATCCTCCCCCTTGCTGTCCTGCCCCACCCCACCCCCCAGAATAGAATGA
CACCTACTCAGACAATGCGATGCAATTTCCTCATTTTATTAGGAAAGGACAGTGGGAGTGGCACCTTCCA
GGGTCAAGGAAGGCACGGGGGAGGGGCAAACAACAGATGGCTGGCAACTAGAAGGCACAGTCGAGGCTGA
TCAGCGGGTTTAAACGGGCCCTCTAGACTCGAGCGGCCGCCACTGTGCTGGATATCTGCAGAATTCCACC
ACACTGGACTAGTGGATCCCTACTTATCGTCGTCATCCTTGTAATCCAGGATATCATTTGCTGCCAGATC
CTCTTCTGAGATGAGTTTCTGCTCGAGCGGCCGCGTACGCGTTTTGGAGAAGCCCTTCTCCATTGTCTCA
GTCACTTCAGGGTGCAGGAAGCGGCTGGCCAACCGTTCGATGTCGTCCAGCGTCAGGCGACTCAGGGACC
TCTCGTAATCCCTCTGTAGCTGTTCCAGGACC
